>Addgene plasmid #207780 | pX330-PITCh-H3C2 | addgene full sequence | sequence record 416190 | Addgene NGS Result
AGGTACCCGTTACATAACTTACGGTAAATGGCCCGCCTGGCTGACCGCCCAACGACCCCCGCCCATTGAC
GTCAATAGTAACGCCAATAGGGACTTTCCATTGACGTCAATGGGTGGAGTATTTACGGTAAACTGCCCAC
TTGGCAGTACATCAAGTGTATCATATGCCAAGTACGCCCCCTATTGACGTCAATGACGGTAAATGGCCCG
CCTGGCATTGTGCCCAGTACATGACCTTATGGGACTTTCCTACTTGGCAGTACATCTACGTATTAGTCAT
CGCTATTACCATGGTCGAGGTGAGCCCCACGTTCTGCTTCACTCTCCCCATCTCCCCCCCCTCCCCACCC
CCAATTTTGTATTTATTTATTTTTTAATTATTTTGTGCAGCGATGGGGGCGGGGGGGGGGGGGGGGCGCG
CGCCAGGCGGGGCGGGGCGGGGCGAGGGGCGGGGCGGGGCGAGGCGGAGAGGTGCGGCGGCAGCCAATCA
GAGCGGCGCGCTCCGAAAGTTTCCTTTTATGGCGAGGCGGCGGCGGCGGCGGCCCTATAAAAAGCGAAGC
GCGCGGCGGGCGGGAGTCGCTGCGCGCTGCCTTCGCCCCGTGCCCCGCTCCGCCGCCGCCTCGCGCCGCC
CGCCCCGGCTCTGACTGACCGCGTTACTCCCACAGGTGAGCGGGCGGGACGGCCCTTCTCCTCCGGGCTG
TAATTAGCTGAGCAAGAGGTAAGGGTTTAAGGGATGGTTGGTTGGTGGGGTATTAATGTTTAATTACCTG
GAGCACCTGCCTGAAATCACTTTTTTTCAGGTTGGACCGGTGCCACCATGGACTATAAGGACCACGACGG
AGACTACAAGGATCATGATATTGATTACAAAGACGATGACGATAAGATGGCCCCAAAGAAGAAGCGGAAG
GTCGGTATCCACGGAGTCCCAGCAGCCGACAAGAAGTACAGCATCGGCCTGGACATCGGCACCAACTCTG
TGGGCTGGGCCGTGATCACCGACGAGTACAAGGTGCCCAGCAAGAAATTCAAGGTGCTGGGCAACACCGA
CCGGCACAGCATCAAGAAGAACCTGATCGGAGCCCTGCTGTTCGACAGCGGCGAAACAGCCGAGGCCACC
CGGCTGAAGAGAACCGCCAGAAGAAGATACACCAGACGGAAGAACCGGATCTGCTATCTGCAAGAGATCT
TCAGCAACGAGATGGCCAAGGTGGACGACAGCTTCTTCCACAGACTGGAAGAGTCCTTCCTGGTGGAAGA
GGATAAGAAGCACGAGCGGCACCCCATCTTCGGCAACATCGTGGACGAGGTGGCCTACCACGAGAAGTAC
CCCACCATCTACCACCTGAGAAAGAAACTGGTGGACAGCACCGACAAGGCCGACCTGCGGCTGATCTATC
TGGCCCTGGCCCACATGATCAAGTTCCGGGGCCACTTCCTGATCGAGGGCGACCTGAACCCCGACAACAG
CGACGTGGACAAGCTGTTCATCCAGCTGGTGCAGACCTACAACCAGCTGTTCGAGGAAAACCCCATCAAC
GCCAGCGGCGTGGACGCCAAGGCCATCCTGTCTGCCAGACTGAGCAAGAGCAGACGGCTGGAAAATCTGA
TCGCCCAGCTGCCCGGCGAGAAGAAGAATGGCCTGTTCGGAAACCTGATTGCCCTGAGCCTGGGCCTGAC
CCCCAACTTCAAGAGCAACTTCGACCTGGCCGAGGATGCCAAACTGCAGCTGAGCAAGGACACCTACGAC
GACGACCTGGACAACCTGCTGGCCCAGATCGGCGACCAGTACGCCGACCTGTTTCTGGCCGCCAAGAACC
TGTCCGACGCCATCCTGCTGAGCGACATCCTGAGAGTGAACACCGAGATCACCAAGGCCCCCCTGAGCGC
CTCTATGATCAAGAGATACGACGAGCACCACCAGGACCTGACCCTGCTGAAAGCTCTCGTGCGGCAGCAG
CTGCCTGAGAAGTACAAAGAGATTTTCTTCGACCAGAGCAAGAACGGCTACGCCGGCTACATTGACGGCG
GAGCCAGCCAGGAAGAGTTCTACAAGTTCATCAAGCCCATCCTGGAAAAGATGGACGGCACCGAGGAACT
GCTCGTGAAGCTGAACAGAGAGGACCTGCTGCGGAAGCAGCGGACCTTCGACAACGGCAGCATCCCCCAC
CAGATCCACCTGGGAGAGCTGCACGCCATTCTGCGGCGGCAGGAAGATTTTTACCCATTCCTGAAGGACA
ACCGGGAAAAGATCGAGAAGATCCTGACCTTCCGCATCCCCTACTACGTGGGCCCTCTGGCCAGGGGAAA
CAGCAGATTCGCCTGGATGACCAGAAAGAGCGAGGAAACCATCACCCCCTGGAACTTCGAGGAAGTGGTG
GACAAGGGCGCTTCCGCCCAGAGCTTCATCGAGCGGATGACCAACTTCGATAAGAACCTGCCCAACGAGA
AGGTGCTGCCCAAGCACAGCCTGCTGTACGAGTACTTCACCGTGTATAACGAGCTGACCAAAGTGAAATA
CGTGACCGAGGGAATGAGAAAGCCCGCCTTCCTGAGCGGCGAGCAGAAAAAGGCCATCGTGGACCTGCTG
TTCAAGACCAACCGGAAAGTGACCGTGAAGCAGCTGAAAGAGGACTACTTCAAGAAAATCGAGTGCTTCG
ACTCCGTGGAAATCTCCGGCGTGGAAGATCGGTTCAACGCCTCCCTGGGCACATACCACGATCTGCTGAA
AATTATCAAGGACAAGGACTTCCTGGACAATGAGGAAAACGAGGACATTCTGGAAGATATCGTGCTGACC
CTGACACTGTTTGAGGACAGAGAGATGATCGAGGAACGGCTGAAAACCTATGCCCACCTGTTCGACGACA
AAGTGATGAAGCAGCTGAAGCGGCGGAGATACACCGGCTGGGGCAGGCTGAGCCGGAAGCTGATCAACGG
CATCCGGGACAAGCAGTCCGGCAAGACAATCCTGGATTTCCTGAAGTCCGACGGCTTCGCCAACAGAAAC
TTCATGCAGCTGATCCACGACGACAGCCTGACCTTTAAAGAGGACATCCAGAAAGCCCAGGTGTCCGGCC
AGGGCGATAGCCTGCACGAGCACATTGCCAATCTGGCCGGCAGCCCCGCCATTAAGAAGGGCATCCTGCA
GACAGTGAAGGTGGTGGACGAGCTCGTGAAAGTGATGGGCCGGCACAAGCCCGAGAACATCGTGATCGAA
ATGGCCAGAGAGAACCAGACCACCCAGAAGGGACAGAAGAACAGCCGCGAGAGAATGAAGCGGATCGAAG
AGGGCATCAAAGAGCTGGGCAGCCAGATCCTGAAAGAACACCCCGTGGAAAACACCCAGCTGCAGAACGA
GAAGCTGTACCTGTACTACCTGCAGAATGGGCGGGATATGTACGTGGACCAGGAACTGGACATCAACCGG
CTGTCCGACTACGATGTGGACCATATCGTGCCTCAGAGCTTTCTGAAGGACGACTCCATCGACAACAAGG
TGCTGACCAGAAGCGACAAGAACCGGGGCAAGAGCGACAACGTGCCCTCCGAAGAGGTCGTGAAGAAGAT
GAAGAACTACTGGCGGCAGCTGCTGAACGCCAAGCTGATTACCCAGAGAAAGTTCGACAATCTGACCAAG
GCCGAGAGAGGCGGCCTGAGCGAACTGGATAAGGCCGGCTTCATCAAGAGACAGCTGGTGGAAACCCGGC
AGATCACAAAGCACGTGGCACAGATCCTGGACTCCCGGATGAACACTAAGTACGACGAGAATGACAAGCT
GATCCGGGAAGTGAAAGTGATCACCCTGAAGTCCAAGCTGGTGTCCGATTTCCGGAAGGATTTCCAGTTT
TACAAAGTGCGCGAGATCAACAACTACCACCACGCCCACGACGCCTACCTGAACGCCGTCGTGGGAACCG
CCCTGATCAAAAAGTACCCTAAGCTGGAAAGCGAGTTCGTGTACGGCGACTACAAGGTGTACGACGTGCG
GAAGATGATCGCCAAGAGCGAGCAGGAAATCGGCAAGGCTACCGCCAAGTACTTCTTCTACAGCAACATC
ATGAACTTTTTCAAGACCGAGATTACCCTGGCCAACGGCGAGATCCGGAAGCGGCCTCTGATCGAGACAA
ACGGCGAAACCGGGGAGATCGTGTGGGATAAGGGCCGGGATTTTGCCACCGTGCGGAAAGTGCTGAGCAT
GCCCCAAGTGAATATCGTGAAAAAGACCGAGGTGCAGACAGGCGGCTTCAGCAAAGAGTCTATCCTGCCC
AAGAGGAACAGCGATAAGCTGATCGCCAGAAAGAAGGACTGGGACCCTAAGAAGTACGGCGGCTTCGACA
GCCCCACCGTGGCCTATTCTGTGCTGGTGGTGGCCAAAGTGGAAAAGGGCAAGTCCAAGAAACTGAAGAG
TGTGAAAGAGCTGCTGGGGATCACCATCATGGAAAGAAGCAGCTTCGAGAAGAATCCCATCGACTTTCTG
GAAGCCAAGGGCTACAAAGAAGTGAAAAAGGACCTGATCATCAAGCTGCCTAAGTACTCCCTGTTCGAGC
TGGAAAACGGCCGGAAGAGAATGCTGGCCTCTGCCGGCGAACTGCAGAAGGGAAACGAACTGGCCCTGCC
CTCCAAATATGTGAACTTCCTGTACCTGGCCAGCCACTATGAGAAGCTGAAGGGCTCCCCCGAGGATAAT
GAGCAGAAACAGCTGTTTGTGGAACAGCACAAGCACTACCTGGACGAGATCATCGAGCAGATCAGCGAGT
TCTCCAAGAGAGTGATCCTGGCCGACGCTAATCTGGACAAAGTGCTGTCCGCCTACAACAAGCACCGGGA
TAAGCCCATCAGAGAGCAGGCCGAGAATATCATCCACCTGTTTACCCTGACCAATCTGGGAGCCCCTGCC
GCCTTCAAGTACTTTGACACCACCATCGACCGGAAGAGGTACACCAGCACCAAAGAGGTGCTGGACGCCA
CCCTGATCCACCAGAGCATCACCGGCCTGTACGAGACACGGATCGACCTGTCTCAGCTGGGAGGCGACAA
AAGGCCGGCGGCCACGAAAAAGGCCGGCCAGGCAAAAAAGAAAAAGTAAGAATTCCTAGAGCTCGCTGAT
CAGCCTCGACTGTGCCTTCTAGTTGCCAGCCATCTGTTGTTTGCCCCTCCCCCGTGCCTTCCTTGACCCT
GGAAGGTGCCACTCCCACTGTCCTTTCCTAATAAAATGAGGAAATTGCATCGCATTGTCTGAGTAGGTGT
CATTCTATTCTGGGGGGTGGGGTGGGGCAGGACAGCAAGGGGGAGGATTGGGAAGAGAATAGCAGGCATG
CTGGGGAGCGGCCGCAGGAACCCCTAGTGATGGAGTTGGCCACTCCCTCTCTGCGCGCTCGCTCGCTCAC
TGAGGCCGGGCGACCAAAGGTCGCCCGACGCCCGGGCTTTGCCCGGGCGGCCTCAGTGAGCGAGCGAGCG
CGCAGCTGCCTGCAGGGGCGCCTGATGCGGTATTTTCTCCTTACGCATCTGTGCGGTATTTCACACCGCA
TA
[95 nt withheld, positions 5533-5627]
T
[46 nt withheld, positions 5629-5674]
C
[141 nt withheld, positions 5676-5816]
CCTTTGACGTTGGAGTCCACGTTCTTT
[37 nt withheld, positions 5844-5880]
ACTCTATCTCGGGCTATTCTTTTGATTTATAAGGGATTTTGCCGATTTCGGTCTATTGGTTAAAAAATGA
GCTGATTTAACAAAAATTTAACGCGAATTTTAACAAAATATTAACGTTTACAATTTTATGGTGCACTCTC
AGTACAATCTGCTCTGATGCCGCATAGTTAAGCCAGCCCCGACACCCGCCAACACCCGCTGACGCGCCCT
GACGGGCTTGTCTGCTCCCGGCATCCGCTTACAGACAAGCTGTGACCGTCTCCGGGAGCTGCATGTGTCA
GAGGTTTTCACCGTCATCACCGAAACGCGCGAGACGAAAGGGCCTCGTGATACGCCTATTTTTATAGGTT
AATGTCATGATAATAATGGTTTCTTAGACGTCAGGTGGCACTTTTCGGGGAAATGTGCGCGGAACCCCTA
TTTGTTTATTTTTCTAAATACATTCAAATATGTATCCGCTCATGAGACAATAACCCTGATAAATGCTTCA
ATAATATTGAAAAAGGAAGAGTATGAGTATTCAACATTTCCGTGTCGCCCTTATTCCCTTTTTTGCGGCA
TTTTGCCTTCCTGTTTTTGCTCACCCAGAAACGCTGGTGAAAGTAAAAGATGCTGAAGATCAGTTGGGTG
CACGAGTGGGTTACATCGAACTGGATCTCAACAGCGGTAAGATCCTTGAGAGTTTTCGCCCCGAAGAACG
TTTTCCAATGATGAGCACTTTTAAAGTTCTGCTATGTGGCGCGGTATTATCCCGTATTGACGCCGGGCAA
GAGCAACTCGGTCGCCGCATACACTATTCTCAGAATGACTTGGTTGAGTACTCACCAGTCACAGAAAAGC
ATCTTACGGATGGCATGACAGTAAGAGAATTATGCAGTGCTGCCATAACCATGAGTGATAACACTGCGGC
CAACTTACTTCTGACAACGATCGGAGGACCGAAGGAGCTAACCGCTTTTTTGCACAACATGGGGGATCAT
GTAACTCGCCTTGATCGTTGGGAACCGGAGCTGAATGAAGCCATACCAAACGACGAGCGTGACACCACGA
TGCCTGTAGCAATGGCAACAACGTTGCGCAAACTATTAACTGGCGAACTACTTACTCTAGCTTCCCGGCA
ACAATTAATAGACTGGATGGAGGCGGATAAAGTTGCAGGACCACTTCTGCGCTCGGCCCTTCCGGCTGGC
TGGTTTATTGCTGATAAATCTGGAGCCGGTGAGCGTGGAAGCCGCGGTATCATTGCAGCACTGGGGCCAG
ATGGTAAGCCCTCCCGTATCGTAGTTATCTACACGACGGGGAGTCAGGCAACTATGGATGAACGAAATAG
ACAGATCGCTGAGATAGGTGCCTCACTGATTAAGCATTGGTAACTGTCAGACCAAGTTTACTCATATATA
CTTTAGATTGATTTAAAACTTCATTTTTAATTTAAAAGGATCTAGGTGAAGATCCTTTTTGATAATCTCA
TGACCAAAATCCCTTAACGTGAGTTTTCGTTCCACTGAGCGTCAGACCCCGTAGAAAAGATCAAAGGATC
TTCTTGAGATCCTTTTTTTCTGCGCGTAATCTGCTGCTTGCAAACAAAAAAACCACCGCTACCAGCGGTG
GTTTGTTTGCCGGATCAAGAGCTACCAACTCTTTTTCCGAAGGTAACTGGCTTCAGCAGAGCGCAGATAC
CAAATACTGTTCTTCTAGTGTAGCCGTAGTTAGGCCACCACTTCAAGAACTCTGTAGCACCGCCTACATA
CCTCGCTCTGCTAATCCTGTTACCAGTGGCTGCTGCCAGTGGCGATAAGTCGTGTCTTACCGGGTTGGAC
TCAAGACGATAGTTACCGGATAAGGCGCAGCGGTCGGGCTGAACGGGGGGTTCGTGCACACAGCCCAGCT
TGGAGCGAACGACCTACACCGAACTGAGATACCTACAGCGTGAGCTATGAGAAAGCGCCACGCTTCCCGA
AGGGAGAAAGGCGGACAGGTATCCGGTAAGCGGCAGGGTCGGAACAGGAGAGCGCACGAGGGAGCTTCCA
GGGGGAAACGCCTGGTATCTTTATAGTCCTGTCGGGTTTCGCCACCTCTGACTTGAGCGTCGATTTTTGT
GATGCTCGTCAGGGGGGCGGAGCCTATGGAAAAACGCCAGCAACGCGGCCTTTTTACGGTTCCTGGCCTT
TTGCTGGCCTTTTGCTCACATGTGAGGGCCTATTTCCCATGATTCCTTCATATTTGCATATACGATACAA
GGCTGTTAGAGAGATAATTGGAATTAATTTGACTGTAAACACAAAGATATTAGTACAAAATACGTGACGT
AGAAAGTAATAATTTCTTGGGTAGTTTGCAGTTTTAAAATTATGTTTTAAAATGGACTATCATATGCTTA
CCGTAACTTGAAAGTATTTCGATTTCTTGGCTTTATATATCTTGTGGAAAGGACGAAACACCGACGCTCT
TTCTCCGCGAATGGTTTTAGAGCTAGAAATAGCAAGTTAAAATAAGGCTAGTCCGTTATCAACTTGAAAA
AGTGGCACCGAGTCGGTGCTTTTTTGTTTTAGAGCTAGAAATAGCAAGTTAAAATAAGGCTAGTCCGTTT
TTAGCGCGTGCGCCAATTCTGCAGACAAATGGCTCTAGAGGCATGTGAGGGCCTATTTCCCATGATTCCT
TCATATTTGCATATACGATACAAGGCTGTTAGAGAGATAATTGGAATTAATTTGACTGTAAACACAAAGA
TATTAGTACAAAATACGTGACGTAGAAAGTAATAATTTCTTGGGTAGTTTGCAGTTTTAAAATTATGTTT
TAAAATGGACTATCATATGCTTACCGTAACTTGAAAGTATTTCGATTTCTTGGCTTTATATATCTTGTGG
AAAGGACGAAACACCGCATCGTACGCGTACGTGTTGTTTTAGAGCTAGAAATAGCAAGTTAAAATAAGGC
TAGTCCGTTATCAACTTGAAAAAGTGGCACCGAGTCGGTGCTTTTTTGTTTTAGAGCTAGAAATAGCAAG
TTAAAATAAGGCTAGTCCGTTTTTAGCGCGTGCGCCAATTCTGCAGACAAATGGCTCTAG
Features (pLannotate 1.2.2; 21 found; start..end, strand, type, name):
      8..293     +  enhancer       CMV enhancer: human cytomegalovirus immediate early enhancer; contains an 18-bp deletion relative to the standard CMV enhancer
    295..572     +  promoter       chicken β-actin promoter: No description available
    573..800     +  intron         hybrid intron: hybrid between chicken β-actin (CBA) and minute virus of mice (MMV) introns (Gray et al., 2011)
    938..2539    +  CDS            Cas9(N): N-terminal portion of Streptococcus pyogenes Cas9 (Zetsche et al., 2015)
   2540..5038    +  CDS            Cas9(C): C-terminal portion of Streptococcus pyogenes Cas9 (Zetsche et al., 2015)
   5039..5086    +  CDS            nucleoplasmin NLS: bipartite nuclear localization signal from nucleoplasmin
   5120..5231    +  polyA_signal   bGH poly(A) signal: bovine growth hormone polyadenylation signal
   5336..5476    +  repeat_region  AAV2 ITR: inverted terminal repeat of adeno-associated virus serotype 2 inverted
   5481..5532    -  misc_feature   bom (fragment): basis of mobility region from pBR322
   5551..6006    +  rep_origin     f1 ori (sequence partly withheld): f1 bacteriophage origin of replication; arrow indicates direction of (+) strand synthesis
   6007..6056    -  misc_feature   bom (fragment): basis of mobility region from pBR322
   6158..6193    -  CDS            rop (fragment): Rop protein, which maintains plasmids at low copy number; rop
   6288..6392    +  promoter       AmpR promoter: bla
   6393..7253    +  CDS            AmpR: β-lactamase; bla; confers resistance to ampicillin, carbenicillin, and related antibiotics
   7424..8012    +  rep_origin     ori: high-copy-number ColE1/pMB1/pBR322/pUC origin of replication
   8074..8314    +  promoter       U6 promoter: RNA polymerase III promoter for human U6 snRNA
   8344..8419    +  misc_RNA       gRNA scaffold: guide RNA scaffold for the Streptococcus pyogenes CRISPR/Cas9 system
   8426..8469    +  misc_RNA       gRNA scaffold (fragment): guide RNA scaffold for the Streptococcus pyogenes CRISPR/Cas9 system
   8517..8757    +  promoter       U6 promoter: RNA polymerase III promoter for human U6 snRNA
   8786..8861    +  misc_RNA       gRNA scaffold: guide RNA scaffold for the Streptococcus pyogenes CRISPR/Cas9 system
   8868..8911    +  misc_RNA       gRNA scaffold (fragment): guide RNA scaffold for the Streptococcus pyogenes CRISPR/Cas9 system
