[The description below was written by a language model from this plasmid's Addgene catalogue record and pLannotate feature annotations shown in this document.]
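Description:
pX330-PITCh-H3C2 is an all-in-one mammalian CRISPR expression plasmid built on the pX330-BbsI-PITCh backbone, about 8.95 kb in the sequenced record. It is propagated in E. coli under ampicillin selection (AmpR/β-lactamase with its own promoter). It replicates from a ColE1/pUC-type origin, which the annotation calls high-copy although the catalogue entry lists the plasmid as low copy. An f1 phage origin, short pBR322 bom and rop fragments, and a single AAV2 ITR are also annotated. With only one ITR detected, nothing in the record indicates that the plasmid is meant for AAV packaging.

The payload has three expression units. Streptococcus pyogenes Cas9 is driven by a hybrid CBh-style Pol II promoter made up of the CMV enhancer, chicken β-actin promoter and a hybrid CBA/MVM intron. The annotation splits the Cas9 coding sequence into contiguous N- and C-terminal portions, followed by a C-terminal nucleoplasmin nuclear localization signal and a bGH polyadenylation signal. Two tandem human U6 (Pol III) promoters each precede an SpCas9 guide RNA scaffold. According to the record, one cassette expresses the generic PITCh guide and the other a 20-nt guide directed at the C-terminal coding end of human H3C2, a histone H3 gene. The feature table does not indicate which cassette carries which guide.

In PITCh-type knock-in strategies, the gene-specific guide cuts the genomic locus while the PITCh guide cleaves a co-delivered donor plasmid to release a cassette flanked by short microhomologies for integration. This plasmid is intended for that kind of endogenous C-terminal tagging of H3C2 in human cells, as part of the qTAG tagging toolkit. The donor is supplied separately.
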