Addgene plasmid #207780: pX330-PITCh-H3C2
Purpose: Expresses SpCas9, the PITCh gRNA, and a sgRNA targeting the C-terminus of H3C2 for knock-in.
Depositing lab: Laurence Pelletier. Publication: qTAG: an adaptable plasmid scaffold for CRISPR-based endogenous tagging. Philip R, Sharma A, Matellan L, Erpf AC, Hsu WH, Tkach JM, Wyatt HDM, Pelletier L. EMBO J. 2024 Dec 12. doi: 10.1038/s44318-024-00337-5. PubMed 39668248.
Backbone
  Vector backbone: pX330-BbsI-PITCh
  Backbone manufacturer: Addgene #127875
  Backbone size w/o insert (bp): 8947
  Vector type: Mammalian Expression, CRISPR
Growth in bacteria
  Bacterial resistance: Ampicillin, 100 μg/mL
  Growth temperature: 37°C
  Growth strain: DH5alpha
  Copy number: Low Copy
Gene/Insert
  Gene/Insert name: sgRNA Targeting C-terminus of H3C2 (alt name: H3C2)
  gRNA/shRNA sequence: ACGCTCTTTCTCCGCGAATG
  Species: H. sapiens (human)
  Insert size (bp): 20
  Entrez Gene: H3C2 (a.k.a. H3/l, H3C1, H3C10, H3C11, H3C12, H3C3, H3C4, H3C6, H3C7, H3C8, H3FL, HIST1H3B)
  Promoter: U6
  Cloning method: Unknown
  Sequencing primers: 5′ GCCTTTTTACGGTTCCTGGC
Terms and licenses: Academic/Nonprofit Terms; Industry Terms: Not Available to Industry
Depositor comments: Please visit https://www.biorxiv.org/content/10.1101/2023.11.01.565029v3 for bioRxiv preprint.
How to cite: pX330-PITCh-H3C2 was a gift from Laurence Pelletier (Addgene plasmid # 207780 ; http://n2t.net/addgene:207780 ; RRID:Addgene_207780)
